Addgene plasmid #127265: Met138ILeu, Met186ILeu ELL2
Purpose: For in vitro translation of human ELL2 with Met138ILeu, Met186ILeu
Depositing lab: Christine Milcarek. Depositing organization: University of Pittsburgh (University, School of Medicine, and Cancer Institute). Publication: Transcription elongation factor ELL2 directs immunoglobulin secretion in plasma cells by stimulating altered RNA processing. Martincic K, Alkan SA, Cheatle A, Borghesi L, Milcarek C. Nat Immunol. 2009 Oct;10(10):1102-9. doi: 10.1038/ni.1786. Epub 2009 Sep 13. PubMed 19749764.
Backbone
  Vector backbone: pBluescript
  Backbone manufacturer: Addgene
  Backbone size w/o insert (bp): 3000
  Vector type: in vitro translation
Growth in bacteria
  Bacterial resistance: Ampicillin, 100 μg/mL
  Growth temperature: 37°C
  Growth strain: DH5alpha
  Copy number: Unknown
Gene/Insert
  Gene/Insert name: ELL2 (Met138ILeu, Met186ILeu) (alt name: CM543)
  Species: H. sapiens (human)
  Insert size (bp): 1900
  Mutation: Two Mets (138,186) to ILeu Quikchange
  Entrez Gene: ELL2 (a.k.a. MRCCAT1)
  Promoter: T7
  Cloning method: Unknown
  Sequencing primers: 5′ T7
Terms and licenses: Academic/Nonprofit Terms; Industry Terms: Not Available to Industry
Depositor comments: see Suppl figure 2 for translation
How to cite: Met138ILeu, Met186ILeu ELL2 was a gift from Christine Milcarek (Addgene plasmid # 127265 ; http://n2t.net/addgene:127265 ; RRID:Addgene_127265)
