[The description below was written by a language model from this plasmid's Addgene catalogue record and pLannotate feature annotations shown in this document.]
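Description:
Met138ILeu, Met186ILeu ELL2 is a pBluescript-based plasmid designed as a template for in vitro transcription and translation of a mutant form of human ELL2. It is propagated in E. coli through a high-copy ColE1/pUC-type origin and selected with ampicillin via the β-lactamase gene and its own promoter. The backbone also retains the f1 phage origin for single-stranded DNA production, remnants of the lacZα/lac promoter–operator region, and the flanking T7 and T3 phage promoters typical of pBluescript.

The insert is the ELL2 coding sequence, annotated as roughly 1.9 kb, positioned downstream of the T7 promoter in the sense orientation so that T7 RNA polymerase produces translatable mRNA. The T3 promoter lies on the far side, pointing back toward the insert. ELL2 is a transcription elongation factor and a component of the super elongation complex, and it has a role in the altered mRNA processing that supports immunoglobulin secretion in plasma cells. In this version, the methionines at positions 138 and 186 were changed to isoleucine by site-directed mutagenesis. The record does not state the rationale; removing internal methionines is commonly done to test whether they act as alternative translation start sites, and the depositor points to translation data in the associated publication.

The sequenced record (about 6.2 kb, flagged as a partial NGS result) is larger than the catalogue's backbone and insert sizes combined. It includes unannotated sequence after the coding region, as well as a loxP site and a very short chicken β-actin promoter match between the T7 promoter and the insert. The catalogue entry does not explain these elements, and they may be carryover from an earlier cloning source.
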