Features (pLannotate 1.2.2; 16 found; start..end, strand, type, name):
      1..1920    +  CDS            ELL2: ELL2_HUMAN - Experimental evidence at protein level: Swiss-Prot protein existence level 1. Elongation factor component of the super elongation complex (SEC), a complex required to increase the catalytic rate of RNA polymerase II transcription by suppressing transient pausing by the polymerase at multiple sites along the DNA. Component of the little elongation complex (LEC), a complex required to regulate small nuclear RNA (snRNA) gene transcription by RNA polymerase II and III (PubMed:22195968). Plays a role in immunoglobulin secretion in plasma cells: directs efficient alternative mRNA proces
   2868..2887    +  misc_feature   MCS (fragment): pBluescript multiple cloning site
   2899..2917    -  promoter       T3 promoter: promoter for bacteriophage T3 RNA polymerase
   2962..2978    -  protein_bind   lac operator: The lac repressor binds to the lac operator to inhibit transcription in E. coli. This inhibition can be relieved by adding lactose or isopropyl-β-D-thiogalactopyranoside (IPTG). lac repressor encoded by lacI
   2986..3016    -  promoter       lac promoter: promoter for the E. coli lac operon
   3031..3052    -  protein_bind   CAP binding site: CAP binding activates transcription in the presence of cAMP. E. coli catabolite activator protein
   3065..3157    -  CDS            lacI (fragment): lac repressor; lacI; The lac repressor binds to the lac operator to inhibit transcription in E. coli. This inhibition can be relieved by adding lactose or isopropyl-β-D-thiogalactopyranoside (IPTG).
   3340..3928    -  rep_origin     ori: high-copy-number ColE1/pMB1/pBR322/pUC origin of replication
   4099..4959    -  CDS            AmpR: β-lactamase; bla; confers resistance to ampicillin, carbenicillin, and related antibiotics
   4960..5064    -  promoter       AmpR promoter: bla
   5117..5545    -  rep_origin     f1 ori (sequence partly withheld): f1 bacteriophage origin of replication; arrow indicates direction of (+) strand synthesis
   5550..5707    -  CDS            lacZα (fragment): LacZα fragment of β-galactosidase; lacZ fragment
   5710..5728    +  promoter       T7 promoter: promoter for bacteriophage T7 RNA polymerase
   5737..5760    +  misc_feature   MCS (fragment): pBluescript multiple cloning site
   5761..5794    +  protein_bind   loxP: Cre-mediated recombination occurs in the 8-bp core sequence (GCATACAT). Cre recombinase
   6155..6171    +  promoter       chicken β-actin promoter (fragment): contains a 21-bp deletion relative to the standard chicken β-actin promoter
>Addgene plasmid #127265 | Met138ILeu, Met186ILeu ELL2 | addgene full sequence | sequence record 249991 | Addgene Partial NGS Result
ATGGCGGCGGGGGGGACAGGGGGCCTGCGGGAGGAGCAGCGCTATGGGCTGTCGTGCGGACGGCTGGGGC
AGGACAACATCACCGTACTGCATGTGAAGCTCACCGAGACGGCGATCCGGGCGCTCGAGACTTACCAGAG
CCACAAGAATTTAATTCCTTTTCGACCTTCAATCCAGTTCCAAGGACTCCACGGGCTTGTCAAAATTCCC
AAAAATGATCCCCTCAATGAAGTTCATAACTTTAACTTTTATTTGTCAAATGTGGGCAAAGACAACCCTC
AGGGCAGCTTTGACTGCATCCAGCAAACATTCTCCAGCTCTGGAGCCTCCCAGCTCAATTGCCTGGGATT
TATACAAGATAAAATTACAGTGTGTGCAACAAACGACTCGTATCAGATGACACGAGAAAGAATCACCCAG
GCAGAGGAGGAATCCCGCAACCGAAGCACAAAAGTTATCAAACCCGGTGGACCATATGTAGGGAAAAGAG
TGCAAATTCGGAAAGCACCTCAAGCTGTTTCAGATACAGTTCCTGAGAGGAAAAGGTCAACCCCCATCAA
CCCTGCAAATACAATTCGAAAGACACATAGCAGCAGCACCATCTCTCAGAGGCCATACAGGGACAGGGTG
ATTCACTTACTGGCCCTGAAGGCCTACAAGAAACCGGAGCTACTTGCTAGACTCCAGAAAGATGGTGTCA
ATCAAAAAGACAAGAACTCCCTGGGAGCAATTCTGCAACAGGTAGCCAATCTGAATTCTAAGGACCTCTC
ATATACCTTAAAGGATTATGTTTTTAAAGAGCTTCAAAGAGACTGGCCTGGATACAGTGAAATAGACAGA
CGGTCATTGGAGTCAGTGCTCTCTAGAAAACTAAATCCGTCTCAGAATGCTACAGGCACCAGCCGTTCAG
AATCTCCTGTATGTTCTAGTAGAGATGCTGTATCTTCTCCTCAGAAACGGCTTTTGGATTCAGAGTTTAT
TGATCCTTTAATGAATAAAAAAGCCCGAATATCTCACCTGACGAACAGAGTACCACCAACACTAAATGGT
CATTTGAATCCCACCAGTGAAAAATCGGCTGCAGGCCTCCCACTGCCCCCTGCGGCTGCTGCCATCCCCA
CCCCTCCACCGCTGCCTTCAACCTATCTGCCCATCTCACATCCTCCTCAGATTGTAAATTCTAACTCCAA
CTCCCCTAGCACTCCAGAAGGCCGGGGGACTCAAGACCTACCTGTTGACAGTTTTAGTCAAAACGATAGT
ATCTATGAGGACCAGCAAGACAAATATACCTCTAGGACTTCTCTGGAAACCTTACCCCCTGGTTCCGTTC
TACTAAAGTGTCCAAAGCCTATGGAAGAAAACCATTCAATGTCTCACAAAAAGTCCAAAAAGAAGTCTAA
AAAACATAAGGAAAAGGACCAAATAAAAAAGCACGACATTGAGACTATTGAGGAAAAGGAGGAAGATCTT
AAGAGAGAAGAGGAAATTGCCAAGCTAAATAACTCCAGTCCAAATTCCAGTGGAGGAGTTAAAGAGGATT
GCACTGCCTCCATGGAACCTTCAGCAATTGAACTCCCAGATTATTTGATAAAATATATCGCTATCGTCTC
CTATGAGCAACGCCAGAATTATAAGGATGACTTCAATGCAGAGTATGATGAGTACAGAGCTTTGCATGCC
AGGATGGAGACTGTAGCTAGAAGATTTATCAAACTAGATGCACAAAGAAAGCGCCTTTCTCCAGGCTCAA
AAGAGTATCAGAATGTTCATGAAGAAGTCTTACAAGAATATCAGAAGATAAAGCAGTCTAGTCCCAATTA
CCATGAAGAAAAATACAGATGTGAATATCTTCATAACAAGCTGGCTCACATCAAAAGGCTAATAGGTGAA
TTTGACCAACAGCAAGCAGAGTCATGGTCCTAGAACTCTGCTTGGACCAGAAGATGTGAATAAACTTAAG
CTAACCCCCCATTGCAATGGTTGCCTTAAGGTGTTTGCTAGTTGTGTACATAGTGTGGTTAATCATTAGC
TACACTGCTTCCCACTTGATTAGAGCAATGGGAAGCATACTGTGGCCTACCAGCATCTGGAAGTGTGTGC
TCGATCTGTATGTGTGCAGAGGTGGTGTGGATGTGAGCGTGCATGAAGGAAAAAAAGCTGCTACTCCTAG
TAGGCCAAACGCTCAGGTTAAACAACTGACGAGTGTTACTGTAGGGTGTTTTTTTGTTTTTTTGTTTTTT
TTCTTCTATCAAATTGCTACTTTTGTTGTGGAAGACAAAAGCATTTCCATTTCAACGAGTTTGTCAGCTT
TATTAATGTTGGGCAAAAATTGATATGTCATGAAAATGAAACAGATCTATAGTTTTGGGACAAAATTATA
AAATGAAATGTGTAGGTAACCTATTTATATACTGCTATAAAGTATTTTTTGAAGAGAGATATGCAAAGAA
GCTATTACCTACATAAGAGGTATATTTAAAGATTTTTTTTTTTTTCATCCTGGTGCCAGGAATATAAAAA
AGAGTGGATATATTTAACCATAACATACTGTGATTCATCAAACAGCACAAACTTTCATTTCATGGAGTTT
ATCTGTTGACATTGATTTAAACTGTCACTTGTTTTATCATGTGGGAACATAAGTTATGTGGTCAAAAATA
TAAGGATTTTGAATTAATGTTGATTCAAGTTGTATTGTCTTTTCAAAGTGCTGCCAGTTGAAAAGGGAAG
CATTATGTTTACAAATCTGTTTTGAAATGTTTGCCAAAATTTTGGTAGTGTCTTTAATAAAGATGTTTGT
CTCCAGCATCCAGAAAAAAAAAAAAAAAACTCTCCAGCGCTGGATCCGGCCATAAGGGCCTGATCCTTCG
AGGGGGGGCCCGGTACCAGCTTTTGTTCCCTTTAGTGAGGGTTAATTTCGAGCTTGGCGTAATCATGGTC
ATAGCTGTTTCCTGTGTGAAATTGTTATCCGCTCACAATTCCACACAACATACGAGCCGGAAGCATAAAG
TGTAAAGCCTGGGGTGCCTAATGAGTGAGCTAACTCACATTAATTGCGTTGCGCTCACTGCCCGCTTTCC
AGTCGGGAAACCTGTCGTGCCAGCTGCATTAATGAATCGGCCAACGCGCGGGGAGAGGCGGTTTGCGTAT
TGGGCGCTCTTCCGCTTCCTCGCTCACTGACTCGCTGCGCTCGGTCGTTCGGCTGCGGCGAGCGGTATCA
GCTCACTCAAAGGCGGTAATACGGTTATCCACAGAATCAGGGGATAACGCAGGAAAGAACATGTGAGCAA
AAGGCCAGCAAAAGGCCAGGAACCGTAAAAAGGCCGCGTTGCTGGCGTTTTTCCATAGGCTCCGCCCCCC
TGACGAGCATCACAAAAATCGACGCTCAAGTCAGAGGTGGCGAAACCCGACAGGACTATAAAGATACCAG
GCGTTTCCCCCTGGAAGCTCCCTCGTGCGCTCTCCTGTTCCGACCCTGCCGCTTACCGGATACCTGTCCG
CCTTTCTCCCTTCGGGAAGCGTGGCGCTTTCTCATAGCTCACGCTGTAGGTATCTCAGTTCGGTGTAGGT
CGTTCGCTCCAAGCTGGGCTGTGTGCACGAACCCCCCGTTCAGCCCGACCGCTGCGCCTTATCCGGTAAC
TATCGTCTTGAGTCCAACCCGGTAAGACACGACTTATCGCCACTGGCAGCAGCCACTGGTAACAGGATTA
GCAGAGCGAGGTATGTAGGCGGTGCTACAGAGTTCTTGAAGTGGTGGCCTAACTACGGCTACACTAGAAG
AACAGTATTTGGTATCTGCGCTCTGCTGAAGCCAGTTACCTTCGGAAAAAGAGTTGGTAGCTCTTGATCC
GGCAAACAAACCACCGCTGGTAGCGGTGGTTTTTTTGTTTGCAAGCAGCAGATTACGCGCAGAAAAAAAG
GATCTCAAGAAGATCCTTTGATCTTTTCTACGGGGTCTGACGCTCAGTGGAACGAAAACTCACGTTAAGG
GATTTTGGTCATGAGATTATCAAAAAGGATCTTCACCTAGATCCTTTTAAATTAAAAATGAAGTTTTAAA
TCAATCTAAAGTATATATGAGTAAACTTGGTCTGACAGTTACCAATGCTTAATCAGTGAGGCACCTATCT
CAGCGATCTGTCTATTTCGTTCATCCATAGTTGCCTGACTCCCCGTCGTGTAGATAACTACGATACGGGA
GGGCTTACCATCTGGCCCCAGTGCTGCAATGATACCGCGAGACCCACGCTCACCGGCTCCAGATTTATCA
GCAATAAACCAGCCAGCCGGAAGGGCCGAGCGCAGAAGTGGTCCTGCAACTTTATCCGCCTCCATCCAGT
CTATTAATTGTTGCCGGGAAGCTAGAGTAAGTAGTTCGCCAGTTAATAGTTTGCGCAACGTTGTTGCCAT
TGCTACAGGCATCGTGGTGTCACGCTCGTCGTTTGGTATGGCTTCATTCAGCTCCGGTTCCCAACGATCA
AGGCGAGTTACATGATCCCCCATGTTGTGCAAAAAAGCGGTTAGCTCCTTCGGTCCTCCGATCGTTGTCA
GAAGTAAGTTGGCCGCAGTGTTATCACTCATGGTTATGGCAGCACTGCATAATTCTCTTACTGTCATGCC
ATCCGTAAGATGCTTTTCTGTGACTGGTGAGTACTCAACCAAGTCATTCTGAGAATAGTGTATGCGGCGA
CCGAGTTGCTCTTGCCCGGCGTCAATACGGGATAATACCGCGCCACATAGCAGAACTTTAAAAGTGCTCA
TCATTGGAAAACGTTCTTCGGGGCGAAAACTCTCAAGGATCTTACCGCTGTTGAGATCCAGTTCGATGTA
ACCCACTCGTGCACCCAACTGATCTTCAGCATCTTTTACTTTCACCAGCGTTTCTGGGTGAGCAAAAACA
GGAAGGCAAAATGCCGCAAAAAAGGGAATAAGGGCGACACGGAAATGTTGAATACTCATACTCTTCCTTT
TTCAATATTATTGAAGCATTTATCAGGGTTATTGTCTCATGAGCGGATACATATTTGAATGTATTTAGAA
AAATAAACAAATAGGGGTTCCGCGCACATTTCCCCGAAAAGTGCCACCTAAATTGTAAGCGTTAATATTT
TGTTAAAATTCGCGTTAAATTTTTGTTAAATCAGCTCATTTTTTAACCAATAGGCCGAAATCGGCAAAAT
CCCTTATAAATCAAAAGAATAGACCGAGATAGGGT
[37 nt withheld, positions 5216-5252]
AAAGAACGTGGACTCCAACGTCAAAGG
[49 nt withheld, positions 5280-5328]
T
[91 nt withheld, positions 5330-5420]
G
[124 nt withheld, positions 5422-5545]
CCCATTCGCCATTCAGGCTGCGCAACTGTTGGGAAGGGCGATCGGTGCGGGCCTCTTCGCTATTACGCCA
GCTGGCGAAAGGGGGATGTGCTGCAAGGCGATTAAGTTGGGTAACGCCAGGGTTTTCCCAGTCACGACGT
TGTAAAACGACGGCCAGTGAATTGTAATACGACTCACTATAGGGCGAATTGGAGCTCCACCGCGGTGGCG
GCCGCATAACTTCGTATAGCATACATTATACGAAGTTATGGATCAGGCCAAATCGGCCGAGCTCGAATTC
GTCGAGAGCGGGATAAGTTGGCGCGTCACCTAGACGTCAGCCTCTTACCTCTCGGACGTCCCGTCCCAGG
AGCAAAACTCTAGTGACTTTGGGCCCGCCCCCGTGAGAGTGGAGGGCGGCCGATGAGGGCGGTTCTGAAG
GGAACAAGACCAATGAGACGAGCCCGGGGCGGGGCGCGGGGCCGGAGGGTGGGGCGGGTGGCGGCGGTGG
CAGTCCGAGGTCTGGCTCCGCGCAGTATATGACAGTACGTCAGCAGCGGGATGGCCCTAGCAGTGGCGGC
GGCTGCAGAAGCCCAAGCAGCCGCGGCCGCAGTGGAGGCTAGAGCCGGAGCGGCGGCGGCGGCGGCACCC
CGGGGAGTTTAAG
